>Addgene plasmid #176005 | Halo-WIPI2B S395A | addgene full sequence | sequence record 345069 | Addgene NGS Result
GGCGTAGAGGATCGAGATCTTCAATATTGGCCATTAGCCATATTATTCATTGGTTATATAGCATAAATCA
ATATTGGCTATTGGCCATTGCATACGTTGTATCTATATCATAATATGTACATTTATATTGGCTCATGTCC
AATATGACCGCCATGTTGGCATTGATTATTGACTAGTTATTAATAGTAATCAATTACGGGGTCATTAGTT
CATAGCCCATATATGGAGTTCCGCGTTACATAACTTACGGTAAATGGCCCGCCTGGCTGACCGCCCAACG
ACCCCCGCCCATTGACGTCAATAATGACGTATGTTCCCATAGTAACGCCAATAGGGACTTTCCATTGACG
TCAATGGGTGGAGTATTTACGGTAAACTGCCCACTTGGCAGTACATCAAGTGTATCATATGCCAAGTCCG
CCCCCTATTGACGTCAATGACGGTAAATGGCCCGCCTGGCATTATGCCCAGTACATGACCTTACGGGACT
TTCCTACTTGGCAGTACATCTACGTATTAGTCATCGCTATTACCATGGTGATGCGGTTTTGGCAGTACAC
CAATGGGCGTGGATAGCGGTTTGACTCACGGGGATTTCCAAGTCTCCACCCCATTGACGTCAATGGGAGT
TTGTTTTGGCACCAAAATCAACGGGACTTTCCAAAATGTCGTAATAACCCCGCCCCGTTGACGCAAATGG
GCGGTAGGCGTGTACGGTGGGAGGTCTATATAAGCAGAGCTGGTTTAGTGAACCGTCAGATCACTAGAAG
CTTTATTGCGGTAGTTTATCACAGTTAAATTGCTAACGCAGTCAGTGCTTCTGACACAACAGTCTCGAAC
TTAAGCTGCAGAAGTTGGTCGTGAGGCACTGGGCAGGTAAGTATCAAGGTTACAAGACAGGTTTAAGGAG
ACCAATAGAAACTGGGCTTGTCGAGACAGAGAAGACTCTTGCGTTTCTGATAGGCACCTATTGGTCTTAC
TGACATCCACTTTGCCTTTCTCTCCACAGGTGTCCACTCCCAGTTCAATTACAGCTCTTAAGGCTAGAGT
ATTAATACGACTCACTATAGGGCTAGCAAAGCCACCATGGCAGAAATCGGTACTGGCTTTCCATTCGACC
CCCATTATGTGGAAGTCCTGGGCGAGCGCATGCACTACGTCGATGTTGGTCCGCGCGATGGCACCCCTGT
GCTGTTCCTGCACGGTAACCCGACCTCCTCCTACGTGTGGCGCAACATCATCCCGCATGTTGCACCGACC
CATCGCTGCATTGCTCCAGACCTGATCGGTATGGGCAAATCCGACAAACCAGACCTGGGTTATTTCTTCG
ACGACCACGTCCGCTTCATGGATGCCTTCATCGAAGCCCTGGGTCTGGAAGAGGTCGTCCTGGTCATTCA
CGACTGGGGCTCCGCTCTGGGTTTCCACTGGGCCAAGCGCAATCCAGAGCGCGTCAAAGGTATTGCATTT
ATGGAGTTCATCCGCCCTATCCCGACCTGGGACGAATGGCCAGAATTTGCCCGCGAGACCTTCCAGGCCT
TCCGCACCACCGACGTCGGCCGCAAGCTGATCATCGATCAGAACGTTTTTATCGAGGGTACGCTGCCGAT
GGGTGTCGTCCGCCCGCTGACTGAAGTCGAGATGGACCATTACCGCGAGCCGTTCCTGAATCCTGTTGAC
CGCGAGCCACTGTGGCGCTTCCCAAACGAGCTGCCAATCGCCGGTGAGCCAGCGAACATCGTCGCGCTGG
TCGAAGAATACATGGACTGGCTGCACCAGTCCCCTGTCCCGAAGCTGCTGTTCTGGGGCACCCCAGGCGT
TCTGATCCCACCGGCCGAAGCCGCTCGCCTGGCCAAAAGCCTGCCTAACTGCAAGGCTGTGGACATCGGC
CCGGGTCTGAATCTGCTGCAAGAAGACAACCCGGACCTGATCGGCAGCGAGATCGCGCGCTGGCTGTCGA
CGCTCGAGATTTCCGGCGAGCCAACCACTGAGGATCTGTACTTTCAGAGCGATAACGCGATCGCTTCCGA
ATTCGGATCCATGAACCTGGCGAGCCAGAGCGGGGAGGCCGGCGCCGGCCAGCTGCTCTTCGCCAACTTC
AACCAGGACAACACGTCCCTAGCTGTTGGTAGTAAGTCCGGTTATAAATTTTTCTCCCTTTCTTCTGTGG
ATAAGCTGGAACAGATCTATGAATGCACCGATACGGAAGATGTGTGCATTGTAGAGAGATTGTTCTCCAG
CAGCCTAGTGGCCATCGTGAGCCTTAAAGCACCAAGGAAGCTAAAGGTTTGCCACTTTAAGAAGGGAACT
GAGATCTGCAACTACAGCTACTCCAACACGATTCTGGCTGTGAAGCTCAACAGGCAGAGGCTGATAGTAT
GCCTGGAGGAGTCCCTGTACATCCACAACATTCGGGACATGAAGGTGCTGCATACGATCAGGGAGACGCC
TCCAAACCCTGCAGGCCTGTGTGCGCTGTCAATCAACAACGACAACTGCTACTTGGCGTACCCAGGGAGC
GCGACCATCGGAGAGGTGCAGGTCTTCGATACCATTAATTTGAGAGCTGCAAACATGATTCCGGCTCACG
ACAGTCCTTTAGCGGCACTGGCCTTTGACGCAAGTGGAACTAAACTTGCCACGGCTTCGGAGAAGGGGAC
CGTGATTAGGGTATTTTCCATTCCAGAAGGACAAAAACTCTTTGAGTTTCGGAGAGGAGTAAAGAGGTGC
GTGAGCATCTGCTCCCTGGCCTTCAGCATGGACGGCATGTTCCTCTCCGCCTCCAGCAACACTGAGACCG
TGCACATCTTCAAACTCGAGACTGTGAAAGAAAAACCCCCAGAGGAGCCCACCACCTGGACCGGGTACTT
CGGGAAAGTGCTCATGGCCTCCACCAGCTACCTGCCTTCCCAAGTGACAGAAATGTTCAACCAGGGCAGA
GCCTTCGCCACGGTCCGCCTGCCATTCTGCGGCCACAAAAACATCTGCTCGCTAGCCACAATTCAGAAGA
TCCCGCGGTTGTTGGTGGGTGCCGCCGACGGGTACCTGTACATGTACAACCTGGACCCCCAGGAGGGCGG
CGAGTGTGCCCTGATGAAGCAGCACCGGCTGGACGGCAGTCTGGAAACGACCAATGAGATCTTGGACTCT
GCCTCTCACGACTGCCCCTTAGTCACTCAGACATACGGCGCAGCTGCAGGAAAAGGTACTTACGTGCCTT
CAGCCCCAACGAGACTTGCCTACACAGACGACCTGGGTGCTGTGGGTGGCGCCTGCCTGGAGGACGAGGC
CAGCGCCCTGCGCCTGGATGAGGACAGCGAGCACCCGCCCATGATTCTTCGGACTGACTGAGCGGCCGCT
TGCTGAGTTGGCTGCTGCCACCGCTGAGCAATAACTAGCATAACCCCTTGGCCGCTTCGAGCAGACATGA
TAAGATACATTGATGAGTTTGGACAAACCACAACTAGAATGCAGTGAAAAAAATGCTTTATTTGTGAAAT
TTGTGATGCTATTGCTTTATTTGTAACCATTATAAGCTGCAATAAACAAGTTAACAACAACAATTGCATT
CATTTTATGTTTCAGGTTCAGGGGGAGATGTGGGAGGTTTTTTTAAGCAAGTAAAACCTCTACAAATGTG
GTAAAATCGAATTTTAACAAAATATTAACGCTTACAATTTCCTGATGCGGTATTTTCTCCTTACGCATCT
GTGCGGTATTTCACACCGCATACGCGGATCTGCGCAGCACCATGGCCTGAAATAACCTCTGAAAGAGGAA
CTTGGTTAGGTACCTTCTGAGGCGGAAAGAACCAGCTGTGGAATGTGTGTCAGTTAGGGTGTGGAAAGTC
CCCAGGCTCCCCAGCAGGCAGAAGTATGCAAAGCATGCATCTCAATTAGTCAGCAACCAGGTGTGGAAAG
TCCCCAGGCTCCCCAGCAGGCAGAAGTATGCAAAGCATGCATCTCAATTAGTCAGCAACCATAGTCCCGC
CCCTAACTCCGCCCATCCCGCCCCTAACTCCGCCCAGTTCCGCCCATTCTCCGCCCCATGGCTGACTAAT
TTTTTTTATTTATGCAGAGGCCGAGGCCGCCTCGGCCTCTGAGCTATTCCAGAAGTAGTGAGGAGGCTTT
TTTGGAGGCCTAGGCTTTTGCAAAAAGCTTGATTCTTCTGACACAACAGTCTCGAACTTAAGGCTAGAGC
CACCATGATTGAACAAGATGGATTGCACGCAGGTTCTCCGGCCGCTTGGGTGGAGAGGCTATTCGGCTAT
GACTGGGCACAACAGACAATCGGCTGCTCTGATGCCGCCGTGTTCCGGCTGTCAGCGCAGGGGCGCCCGG
TTCTTTTTGTCAAGACCGACCTGTCCGGTGCCCTGAATGAACTGCAGGACGAGGCAGCGCGGCTATCGTG
GCTGGCCACGACGGGCGTTCCTTGCGCAGCTGTGCTCGACGTTGTCACTGAAGCGGGAAGGGACTGGCTG
CTATTGGGCGAAGTGCCGGGGCAGGATCTCCTGTCATCTCACCTTGCTCCTGCCGAGAAAGTATCCATCA
TGGCTGATGCAATGCGGCGGCTGCATACGCTTGATCCGGCTACCTGCCCATTCGACCACCAAGCGAAACA
TCGCATCGAGCGAGCACGTACTCGGATGGAAGCCGGTCTTGTCGATCAGGATGATCTGGACGAAGAGCAT
CAGGGGCTCGCGCCAGCCGAACTGTTCGCCAGGCTCAAGGCGCGCATGCCCGACGGCGAGGATCTCGTCG
TGACCCATGGCGATGCCTGCTTGCCGAATATCATGGTGGAAAATGGCCGCTTTTCTGGATTCATCGACTG
TGGCCGGCTGGGTGTGGCGGACCGCTATCAGGACATAGCGTTGGCTACCCGTGATATTGCTGAAGAGCTT
GGCGGCGAATGGGCTGACCGCTTCCTCGTGCTTTACGGTATCGCCGCTCCCGATTCGCAGCGCATCGCCT
TCTATCGCCTTCTTGACGAGTTCTTCTGAGCGGGACTCTGGGGTTCGAAATGACCGACCAAGCGACGCCC
AACCTGCCATCACGATGGCCGCAATAAAATATCTTTATTTTCATTACATCTGTGTGTTGGTTTTTTGTGT
GAATCGATAGCGATAAGGATCCTCTTTGCGCTTGCGTTTTCCCTTGTCCAGATAGCCCAGTAGCTGACAT
TCATCCGGGGTCAGCACCGTTTCTGCGGACTGGCTTTCTACGTAATGGTTTCTTAGACGTCAGGTGGCAC
TTTTCGGGGAAATGTGCGCGGAACCCCTATTTGTTTATTTTTCTAAATACATTCAAATATGTATCCGCTC
ATGAGACAATAACCCTGATAAATGCTTCAATAATATTGAAAAAGGAAGAGTATGAGTATTCAACATTTCC
GTGTCGCCCTTATTCCCTTTTTTGCGGCATTTTGCCTTCCTGTTTTTGCTCACCCAGAAACGCTGGTGAA
AGTAAAAGATGCTGAAGATCAGTTGGGTGCACGAGTGGGTTACATCGAACTGGATCTCAACAGCGGTAAG
ATCCTTGAGAGTTTTCGCCCCGAAGAACGTTTTCCAATGATGAGCACTTTCAAAGTTCTGCTATGTGGCG
CGGTATTATCCCGTATTGACGCCGGGCAAGAGCAACTCGGTCGCCGCATACACTATTCTCAGAATGACTT
GGTTGAGTACTCACCAGTCACAGAAAAGCATCTTACGGATGGCATGACAGTAAGAGAATTATGCAGTGCT
GCCATAACCATGAGTGATAACACTGCGGCCAACTTACTTCTGACAACTATCGGAGGACCGAAGGAGCTAA
CCGCTTTTTTGCACAACATGGGGGATCATGTAACTCGCCTTGATCGTTGGGAACCGGAGCTGAATGAAGC
CATACCAAACGACGAGCGTGACACCACGATGCCTGTAGCAATGGCAACAACGTTGCGCAAACTATTAACT
GGCGAACTACTTACTCTAGCTTCCCGGCAACAATTAATAGACTGGATGGAGGCGGATAAAGTTGCAGGAC
CACTTCTGCGCTCGGCCCTTCCGGCTGGCTGGTTTATTGCTGATAAATCTGGAGCCGGTGAGCGTGGGTC
TCGCGGTATCATTGCAGCACTGGGGCCAGATGGTAAGCCCTCCCGTATCGTAGTTATCTACACGACGGGG
AGTCAGGCAACTATGGATGAACGAAATAGACAGATCGCTGAGATAGGTGCCTCACTGATTAAGCATTGGT
AATTCGAAATGACCGACCAAGCGACGCCCAACCGGTATCAGCTCACTCAAAGGCGGTAATACGGTTATCC
ACAGAATCAGGGGATAACGCAGGAAAGAACATGTGAGCAAAAGGCCAGCAAAAGGCCAGGAACCGTAAAA
AGGCCGCGTTGCTGGCGTTTTTCCATAGGCTCCGCCCCCCTGACGAGCATCACAAAAATCGACGCTCAAG
TCAGAGGTGGCGAAACCCGACAGGACTATAAAGATACCAGGCGTTTCCCCCTGGAAGCTCCCTCGTGCGC
TCTCCTGTTCCGACCCTGCCGCTTACCGGATACCTGTCCGCCTTTCTCCCTTCGGGAAGCGTGGCGCTTT
CTCATAGCTCACGCTGTAGGTATCTCAGTTCGGTGTAGGTCGTTCGCTCCAAGCTGGGCTGTGTGCACGA
ACCCCCCGTTCAGCCCGACCGCTGCGCCTTATCCGGTAACTATCGTCTTGAGTCCAACCCGGTAAGACAC
GACTTATCGCCACTGGCAGCAGCCACTGGTAACAGGATTAGCAGAGCGAGGTATGTAGGCGGTGCTACAG
AGTTCTTGAAGTGGTGGCCTAACTACGGCTACACTAGAAGGACAGTATTTGGTATCTGCGCTCTGCTGAA
GCCAGTTACCTTCGGAAAAAGAGTTGGTAGCTCTTGATCCGGCAAACAAACCACCGCTGGTAGCGGTGGT
TTTTTTGTTTGCAAGCAGCAGATTACGCGCAGAAAAAAAGGATTTCAAGAAGATCCTTTGATCTTTTCTA
CGGGGTCTGACGCTCAGTGGAACGAAAACTCACGTTAAGGGATTTTGGTCATGAGATTATCAAAAAGGAT
CTTCACCTAGATCCTTTTATAGTCCGGAAATACAGGAACGCACGCTGGATGGCCCTTCGCTGGGATGGTG
AAACCATGAAAAATGGCAGCTTCAGTGGATTAAGTGGGGGTAATGTGGCCTGTACCCTCTGGTTGCATAG
GTATTCATACGGTTAAAATTTATCAGGCGCGATTGCGGCAGTTTTTCGGGTGGTTTGTTGCCATTTTTAC
CTGTCTGCTGCCGTGATCGCGCTGAACGCGTTTTAGCGGTGCGTACAATTAAGGGATTATGGTAAATCCA
CTTACTGTCTGCCCTCGTAGCCATCGAGATAAACCGCAGTACTCCGGCCACGATGCGTCC
Features (pLannotate 1.2.2; 21 found; start..end, strand, type, name):
    160..537     +  enhancer       CMV enhancer: human cytomegalovirus immediate early enhancer
    539..738     +  promoter       CMV promoter: human cytomegalovirus (CMV) immediate early promoter
    877..1009    +  intron         chimeric intron: chimera between introns from human β-globin and immunoglobulin heavy chain genes
   1053..1071    +  promoter       T7 promoter: promoter for bacteriophage T7 RNA polymerase
   1087..1977    +  CDS            HaloTag®: modified bacterial dehalogenase that forms covalent bonds with chloroalkane derivatives
   1990..2010    +  CDS            TEV site: tobacco etch virus (TEV) protease recognition and cleavage site
   2041..3348    +  CDS            Wipi2: WIPI2_RAT - Experimental evidence at protein level: Swiss-Prot protein existence level 1. Component of the autophagy machinery that controls the major intracellular degradation process by which cytoplasmic materials are packaged into autophagosomes and delivered to lysosomes for degradation. Involved in an early step of the formation of preautophagosomal structures. Binds and is activated by phosphatidylinositol 3-phosphate (PtdIns3P) forming on membranes of the endoplasmic reticulum upon activation of the upstream ULK1 and PI3 kinases. Mediates ER-isolation membranes contacts by interacting w
   3362..3387    +  CDS            SET1 (fragment): solubility-enhancement tag derived from T7 phage gene 10B
   3395..3411    +  terminator     T7 terminator (fragment): transcription terminator for bacteriophage T7 RNA polymerase
   3431..3552    -  polyA_signal   SV40 poly(A) signal: SV40 polyadenylation signal
   3575..3643    -  CDS            large T antigen (fragment): large T antigen from SV40 (simian virus 40)
   3648..3680    +  rep_origin     M13 ori (fragment): M13 bacteriophage origin of replication; arrow indicates direction of (+) strand synthesis
   3681..3732    -  misc_feature   bom (fragment): basis of mobility region from pBR322
   3797..4154    +  promoter       SV40 promoter: SV40 enhancer and early promoter
   4205..4996    +  CDS            neo: KKA2_KLEPN - Also known as kan, nptII. Experimental evidence at protein level: Swiss-Prot protein existence level 1. Resistance to kanamycin, neomycin, paromomycin, ribostamycin, butirosin and gentamicin B. From Klebsiella pneumoniae.
   5063..5111    +  polyA_signal   poly(A) signal: synthetic polyadenylation signal
   5132..5224    -  CDS            tnpA (fragment): TN5P_ECOLX - Also known as tnp. Experimental evidence at protein level: Swiss-Prot protein existence level 1. Mediates transposition of transposon Tn5 by a 'cut and paste' mechanism. First, the monomeric transposase binds the 19 bp inverted DNA repeats flanking the transposon. Then, dimerization of the DNA- bound transposase creates a synaptic DNA complex. After nicking of the first DNA strand, excision of the transposon proceeds through a series of intermediates. The transposase then mediates the insertion of the transposon at a new site by strand transfer. The activity of the wild- type tran
   5267..5371    +  promoter       AmpR promoter: bla
   5372..6232    +  CDS            AmpR: β-lactamase; bla; confers resistance to ampicillin, carbenicillin, and related antibiotics
   6390..6978    -  rep_origin     ori: high-copy-number ColE1/pMB1/pBR322/pUC origin of replication
   7094..7377    +  misc_feature   cer region: ColE1-derived recombination site that helps to maintain plasmids as monomers
