[The description below was written by a language model from this plasmid's Addgene catalogue record and pLannotate feature annotations shown in this document.]
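Description:
Halo-WIPI2B S395A is a mammalian expression plasmid of about 7.4 kb built on the Promega pHTN backbone, which supplies an N-terminal HaloTag. It is propagated in E. coli through a high-copy ColE1/pUC-type origin and selected with ampicillin via the β-lactamase gene. A ColE1-derived cer site is also annotated, which helps keep the plasmid monomeric. A separate cassette, made up of the SV40 enhancer/early promoter, the neomycin phosphotransferase gene and a synthetic poly(A) signal, could allow selection of stably transfected mammalian cells, although the record does not describe such use.

The expression unit is driven by the CMV immediate-early enhancer and promoter, followed by a chimeric β-globin/immunoglobulin intron that generally improves transcript processing and expression. A T7 promoter lies just upstream of the coding region and could support in vitro transcription. The open reading frame encodes HaloTag, a modified bacterial dehalogenase that bonds covalently to chloroalkane ligands. This is followed by a TEV protease cleavage site and then human WIPI2B, cloned between EcoRI and NotI sites, with an SV40 polyadenylation signal downstream. The automated annotation matched the insert to the rat Wipi2 protein entry, but the catalogue states that it is of human origin. Several short fragment hits (SET1, T7 terminator, large T antigen, M13 ori, bom, tnpA) are probably backbone remnants or partial matches rather than functional parts.

WIPI2 is a PtdIns3P-binding autophagy factor that acts early in autophagosome formation. The insert carries a serine 395 to alanine substitution, which removes that serine as a possible phosphorylation site. The construct lets the mutant be labelled with Halo ligands for imaging or capture, and it comes from work on WIPI2B and the age-related decline of autophagosome biogenesis in neurons.
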