Addgene plasmid #176005: Halo-WIPI2B S395A
Purpose: Expresses WIPI2B (S395A) fused to Halo in mammalian cells
Depositing lab: Erika Holzbaur. Depositing organization: University of Pennsylvania. Publication: Expression of WIPI2B counteracts age-related decline in autophagosome biogenesis in neurons. Stavoe AK, Gopal PP, Gubas A, Tooze SA, Holzbaur EL. Elife. 2019 Jul 16;8. pii: 44219. doi: 10.7554/eLife.44219. PubMed 31309927.
Backbone
  Vector backbone: pHTN
  Backbone manufacturer: Promega
  Backbone size w/o insert (bp): 6143
  Total vector size (bp): 7410
  Vector type: Mammalian Expression
Growth in bacteria
  Bacterial resistance: Ampicillin, 100 μg/mL
  Growth temperature: 37°C
  Growth strain: DH5alpha
  Copy number: Unknown
Gene/Insert
  Gene/Insert name: WIPI2B (S395A)
  Species: H. sapiens (human)
  Mutation: Serine 395 to Alanine
  Entrez Gene: WIPI2 (a.k.a. ATG18B, Atg21, CGI-50, IDDSSA, WIPI-2)
  Promoter: CMV
  Tag / fusion protein: HaloTag (N terminal on backbone)
  Cloning method: Restriction Enzyme; 5′ cloning site EcoRI (not destroyed); 3′ cloning site NotI (not destroyed)
  Sequencing primers: 5′ cctgatcggcagcgagatcg
Resource information
  A portion of this plasmid was derived from a plasmid made by: Sharon Tooze, Francis Crick Institute, UK
Terms and licenses: Academic/Nonprofit Terms; Industry Terms: Not Available to Industry
How to cite: Halo-WIPI2B S395A was a gift from Erika Holzbaur (Addgene plasmid # 176005 ; http://n2t.net/addgene:176005 ; RRID:Addgene_176005)
